>Addgene plasmid #171828 | Bax gRNA#2 | addgene full sequence | sequence record 341123 | Addgene NGS Result
TTTGAATGTATTTAGAAAAATAAACAAATAGGGGTTCCGCGCACATTTCCCCGAAAAGTGCCACCTGACG
TGAGGGCCTATTTCCCATGATTCCTTCATATTTGCATATACGATACAAGGCTGTTAGAGAGATAATTAGA
ATTAATTTGACTGTAAACACAAAGATATTAGTACAAAATACGTGACGTAGAAAGTAATAATTTCTTGGGT
AGTTTGCAGTTTTAAAATTATGTTTTAAAATGGACTATCATATGCTTACCGTAACTTGAAAGTATTTCGA
TTTCTTGGCTTTATATATCTTGTGGAAAGGACGAAACACCGGACACGGACTCCCCCCGAGGTTTTAGAGC
TAGAAATAGCAAGTTAAAATAAGGCTAGTCCGTTATCAACTTGAAAAAGTGGCACCGAGTCGGTGCTTTT
TTTCTAGACCCAGCTTTCTTGTACAAAGTTGGCATTAGATCCGCTGCATTAATGAATCGGCCAACGCGCG
GGGAGAGGCGGTTTGCGTATTGGGCGCTCTTCCGCTTCCTCGCTCACTGACTCGCTGCGCTCGGTCGTTC
GGCTGCGGCGAGCGGTATCAGCTCACTCAAAGGCGGTAATACGGTTATCCACAGAATCAGGGGATAACGC
AGGAAAGAACATGTGAGCAAAAGGCCAGAATTCGAGCTCGGTACCCGGGGATCCTCTAGAGTCGACCTGC
AGGCATGCAAGCTTGGCGTAATCATGGTCATAGCTGTTTCCTGTGTGAAATTGTTATCCGCTCACAATTC
CACACAACATACGAGCCGGAAGCATAAAGTGTAAAGCCTGGGGTGCCTAATGAGTGAGCTAACTCACATT
AATTGCGTTGCGCTCACTGCCCGCTTTCCAGTCGGGAAACCTGTCGTGCCAGCTGCATTAATGAATCGGC
CAACGCGCGGGGAGAGGCGGTTTGCGTATTGGGCGCTCTTCCGCTTCCTCGCTCACTGACTCGCTGCGCT
CGGTCGTTCGGCTGCGGCGAGCGGTATCAGCTCACTCAAAGGCGGTAATACGGTTATCCACAGAATCAGG
GGATAACGCAGGAAAGAACATGTGAGCAAAAGGCCAGCAAAAGGCCAGGAACCGTAAAAAGGCCGCGTTG
CTGGCGTTTTTCCATAGGCTCCGCCCCCCTGACGAGCATCACAAAAATCGACGCTCAAGTCAGAGGTGGC
GAAACCCGACAGGACTATAAAGATACCAGGCGTTTCCCCCTGGAAGCTCCCTCGTGCGCTCTCCTGTTCC
GACCCTGCCGCTTACCGGATACCTGTCCGCCTTTCTCCCTTCGGGAAGCGTGGCGCTTTCTCATAGCTCA
CGCTGTAGGTATCTCAGTTCGGTGTAGGTCGTTCGCTCCAAGCTGGGCTGTGTGCACGAACCCCCCGTTC
AGCCCGACCGCTGCGCCTTATCCGGTAACTATCGTCTTGAGTCCAACCCGGTAAGACACGACTTATCGCC
ACTGGCAGCAGCCACTGGTAACAGGATTAGCAGAGCGAGGTATGTAGGCGGTGCTACAGAGTTCTTGAAG
TGGTGGCCTAACTACGGCTACACTAGAAGAACAGTATTTGGTATCTGCGCTCTGCTGAAGCCAGTTACCT
TCGGAAAAAGAGTTGGTAGCTCTTGATCCGGCAAACAAACCACCGCTGGTAGCGGTGGTTTTTTTGTTTG
CAAGCAGCAGATTACGCGCAGAAAAAAAGGATCTCAAGAAGATCCTTTGATCTTTTCTACGGGGTCTGAC
GCTCAGTGGAACGAAAACTCACGTTAAGGGATTTTGGTCATGAGATTATCAAAAAGGATCTTCACCTAGA
TCCTTTTAAATTAAAAATGAAGTTTTAAATCAATCTAAAGTATATATGAGTAAACTTGGTCTGACAGTTA
CCAATGCTTAATCAGTGAGGCACCTATCTCAGCGATCTGTCTATTTCGTTCATCCATAGTTGCCTGACTC
CCCGTCGTGTAGATAACTACGATACGGGAGGGCTTACCATCTGGCCCCAGTGCTGCAATGATACCGCGAG
ACCCACGCTCACCGGCTCCAGATTTATCAGCAATAAACCAGCCAGCCGGAAGGGCCGAGCGCAGAAGTGG
TCCTGCAACTTTATCCGCCTCCATCCAGTCTATTAATTGTTGCCGGGAAGCTAGAGTAAGTAGTTCGCCA
GTTAATAGTTTGCGCAACGTTGTTGCCATTGCTACAGGCATCGTGGTGTCACGCTCGTCGTTTGGTATGG
CTTCATTCAGCTCCGGTTCCCAACGATCAAGGCGAGTTACATGATCCCCCATGTTGTGCAAAAAAGCGGT
TAGCTCCTTCGGTCCTCCGATCGTTGTCAGAAGTAAGTTGGCCGCAGTGTTATCACTCATGGTTATGGCA
GCACTGCATAATTCTCTTACTGTCATGCCATCCGTAAGATGCTTTTCTGTGACTGGTGAGTACTCAACCA
AGTCATTCTGAGAATAGTGTATGCGGCGACCGAGTTGCTCTTGCCCGGCGTCAATACGGGATAATACCGC
GCCACATAGCAGAACTTTAAAAGTGCTCATCATTGGAAAACGTTCTTCGGGGCGAAAACTCTCAAGGATC
TTACCGCTGTTGAGATCCAGTTCGATGTAACCCACTCGTGCACCCAACTGATCTTCAGCATCTTTTACTT
TCACCAGCGTTTCTGGGTGAGCAAAAACAGGAAGGCAAAATGCCGCAAAAAAGGGAATAAGGGCGACACG
GAAATGTTGAATACTCATACTCTTCCTTTTTCAATATTATTGAAGCATTTATCAGGGTTATTGTCTCATG
AGCGGATACATA
Features (pLannotate 1.2.2; 13 found; start..end, strand, type, name):
     72..312     +  promoter       U6 promoter: RNA polymerase III promoter for human U6 snRNA
    341..416     +  misc_RNA       gRNA scaffold: guide RNA scaffold for the Streptococcus pyogenes CRISPR/Cas9 system
    428..449     -  protein_bind   attB2 (fragment): mutant version of attB; recombination site for the Gateway® BP reaction BP Clonase™
    463..517     -  CDS            lacI (fragment): lac repressor; lacI; The lac repressor binds to the lac operator to inhibit transcription in E. coli. This inhibition can be relieved by adding lactose or isopropyl-β-D-thiogalactopyranoside (IPTG).
    519..652     -  rep_origin     RSF ori (fragment): Plasmids containing the RSF 1030 origin of replication can be propagated in E. coli cells that contain additional plasmids with compatible origins.
    658..714     +  misc_feature   MCS: pUC18/19 multiple cloning site
    751..767     -  protein_bind   lac operator: The lac repressor binds to the lac operator to inhibit transcription in E. coli. This inhibition can be relieved by adding lactose or isopropyl-β-D-thiogalactopyranoside (IPTG). lac repressor encoded by lacI
    775..805     -  promoter       lac promoter: promoter for the E. coli lac operon
    820..841     -  protein_bind   CAP binding site: CAP binding activates transcription in the presence of cAMP. E. coli catabolite activator protein
    854..946     -  CDS            lacI (fragment): lac repressor; lacI; The lac repressor binds to the lac operator to inhibit transcription in E. coli. This inhibition can be relieved by adding lactose or isopropyl-β-D-thiogalactopyranoside (IPTG).
   1129..1717    -  rep_origin     ori: high-copy-number ColE1/pMB1/pBR322/pUC origin of replication
   1888..2748    -  CDS            AmpR: β-lactamase; bla; confers resistance to ampicillin, carbenicillin, and related antibiotics
   2749..41      -  promoter       AmpR promoter (across the origin): bla
