[The description below was written by a language model from this plasmid's Addgene catalogue record and pLannotate feature annotations shown in this document.]
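Description:
Bax gRNA#2 is a small (about 2.8 kb) mammalian CRISPR guide-expression plasmid built on a vector the record calls simply "gRNA backbone". It is intended for Cas9-mediated knockout of mouse Bax in mammalian cells. The payload is a single Pol III transcription unit. A human U6 snRNA promoter sits upstream of a short gap, presumably holding the Bax-targeting spacer, which is followed directly by the Streptococcus pyogenes Cas9 guide RNA scaffold. Transcription from U6 therefore yields a complete single guide RNA that directs SpCas9 to the Bax locus. No Cas9 coding sequence, mammalian selection marker or fluorescent reporter is annotated, so the nuclease must be supplied separately, for example from a co-delivered Cas9 plasmid or a Cas9-expressing host.

For propagation in E. coli the plasmid carries a ColE1/pMB1/pUC-type origin of replication and a β-lactamase gene with its own promoter, giving ampicillin selection. The annotation describes this origin as high-copy, whereas the catalogue entry lists the plasmid as low copy; the record does not resolve this difference. The remaining annotated elements are a partial attB2 Gateway site, a pUC-style multiple cloning site, the lac promoter, operator and CAP binding site, and short fragments matching lacI and an RSF origin. These look like remnants of the cloning vector's history and have no evident role in guide expression. The "#2" in the name suggests it is one of several Bax guides. It was deposited with a study of dendrite remodelling in developing mitral cells, but the record does not say how the Bax knockout was used there.
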