Addgene plasmid #171828: Bax gRNA#2
Purpose: Cas9-mediated knockout of Bax in mammalian cells
Depositing lab: Takeshi Imai. Depositing organization: Kyushu University. Publication: BMPR-2 gates activity-dependent stabilization of primary dendrites during mitral cell remodeling. Aihara S, Fujimoto S, Sakaguchi R, Imai T. Cell Rep. 2021 Jun 22;35(12):109276. doi: 10.1016/j.celrep.2021.109276. PubMed 34161760.
Backbone
  Vector backbone: gRNA backbone
  Vector type: Mammalian Expression, CRISPR
Growth in bacteria
  Bacterial resistance: Ampicillin, 100 μg/mL
  Growth temperature: 37°C
  Growth strain: DH5alpha
  Copy number: Low Copy
Gene/Insert
  Gene/Insert name: Bax
  gRNA/shRNA sequence: GGACACGGACTCCCCCCGAGAGG
  Species: M. musculus (mouse)
  Entrez Gene: Bax
Terms and licenses: Academic/Nonprofit Terms; Industry Terms: Not Available to Industry
How to cite: Bax gRNA#2 was a gift from Takeshi Imai (Addgene plasmid # 171828 ; http://n2t.net/addgene:171828 ; RRID:Addgene_171828)
